Addgene plasmid #209007: pETSUMOSyt1C2AB(143-421)
Purpose: Recombinant protein expression of truncated syt1 construct
Depositing lab: Edwin Chapman. Depositing organization: University of Wisconsin, Madison. Publication: The juxtamembrane linker of synaptotagmin 1 regulates Ca(2+) binding via liquid-liquid phase separation. Mehta N, Mondal S, Watson ET, Cui Q, Chapman ER. Nat Commun. 2024 Jan 4;15(1):262. doi: 10.1038/s41467-023-44414-5. PubMed 38177243.
Backbone
  Vector backbone: pET-28 a (+)
  Vector type: Bacterial Expression
Growth in bacteria
  Bacterial resistance: Kanamycin, 50 μg/mL
  Growth temperature: 37°C
  Growth strain: DH5alpha
  Copy number: High Copy
Gene/Insert
  Gene/Insert name: syt1
  Species: R. norvegicus (rat)
  Mutation: aa 143-421 only
  Entrez Gene: Syt1 (a.k.a. P65)
  Tag / fusion protein: 6xHis-SUMO (N terminal on insert)
  Cloning method: Unknown
Terms and licenses: Academic/Nonprofit Terms; Industry Terms: Not Available to Industry
Depositor comments: Please visit https://doi.org/10.1101/2023.08.11.551903 for bioRxiv preprint.
How to cite: pETSUMOSyt1C2AB(143-421) was a gift from Edwin Chapman (Addgene plasmid # 209007 ; http://n2t.net/addgene:209007 ; RRID:Addgene_209007)
