[The description below was written by a language model from this plasmid's Addgene catalogue record and pLannotate feature annotations shown in this document.]
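Description:
pETSUMOSyt1C2AB(143-421) is a bacterial expression plasmid built on the pET-28a(+) backbone for producing a truncated form of rat synaptotagmin 1 (Syt1) in E. coli. It is selected with kanamycin through the aph(3')-Ia KanR gene and replicates from a ColE1/pBR322-type origin accompanied by the bom region and the rop gene. The catalogue lists it as high copy, although rop normally moderates copy number. An f1 origin is also present, along with small tetracycline-resistance gene remnants that are backbone remnants rather than functional markers.

The expression cassette follows the standard pET design: a T7 promoter with an adjacent lac operator and the phage T7 gene 10 ribosome binding site drive the open reading frame, a T7 terminator closes it, and a plasmid-borne lacI gene keeps the promoter repressed until IPTG is added in a host that supplies T7 RNA polymerase. According to the record, the insert encodes only residues 143-421 of Syt1, which by the construct name corresponds to the tandem C2A and C2B domains without the N-terminal portion of the protein. It carries an N-terminal 6xHis-SUMO fusion. The feature table detects a His-tag fragment and a thrombin site upstream, then an unannotated stretch before the Syt1 match that is consistent with the SUMO module, though SUMO itself is not called. The Syt1 hit is to the mouse homologue, whereas the catalogue gives rat. A downstream His-tag fragment from the backbone is also annotated, but the record does not say whether it is translated. The His tag allows affinity purification, and SUMO typically aids solubility and can be removed by a SUMO protease. The stated purpose is recombinant expression of this truncated Syt1, deposited with a study of how the juxtamembrane linker regulates Ca2+ binding via liquid-liquid phase separation.
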