Features (pLannotate 1.2.2; 21 found; start..end, strand, type, name):
      1..429     +  rep_origin     f1 ori (sequence partly withheld): f1 bacteriophage origin of replication; arrow indicates direction of (+) strand synthesis
    482..539     +  promoter       AmpR promoter (fragment): bla
    548..1363    -  CDS            KanR: aminoglycoside phosphotransferase; aph(3')-Ia; confers resistance to kanamycin in bacteria or G418 (Geneticin®) in eukaryotes
   1485..2073    +  rep_origin     ori: high-copy-number ColE1/pMB1/pBR322/pUC origin of replication
   2259..2398    -  misc_feature   bom: basis of mobility region from pBR322
   2500..2691    -  CDS            rop: Rop protein, which maintains plasmids at low copy number; rop
   2708..3088    +  CDS            YPB1_ECOLX: Protein predicted: Swiss-Prot protein existence level 4. From Escherichia coli.
   3160..3451    -  CDS            TcR (fragment): tetracycline efflux protein; tet; confers resistance to tetracycline
   3466..3487    -  protein_bind   CAP binding site: CAP binding activates transcription in the presence of cAMP. E. coli catabolite activator protein
   3500..4582    -  CDS            lacI: lac repressor; lacI; The lac repressor binds to the lac operator to inhibit transcription in E. coli. This inhibition can be relieved by adding lactose or isopropyl-β-D-thiogalactopyranoside (IPTG).
   4583..4660    -  promoter       lacI promoter: lacI
   4668..4947    -  CDS            TcR (fragment): tetracycline efflux protein; tet; confers resistance to tetracycline
   4969..4987    +  promoter       T7 promoter: promoter for bacteriophage T7 RNA polymerase
   4988..5012    +  protein_bind   lac operator: The lac repressor binds to the lac operator to inhibit transcription in E. coli. This inhibition can be relieved by adding lactose or isopropyl-β-D-thiogalactopyranoside (IPTG). lac repressor encoded by lacI
   5027..5049    +  RBS            RBS: efficient ribosome binding site from bacteriophage T7 gene 10 (Olins and Rangwala, 1989)
   5069..5085    +  CDS            capTEV™ (fragment): composite tag for in vivo biotinylation, TEV protease cleavage, and 6xHis tagging
   5096..5113    +  CDS            thrombin site: thrombin recognition and cleavage site
   5342..6256    +  CDS            Syt1 (fragment): SYT1_MOUSE - Experimental evidence at protein level: Swiss-Prot protein existence level 1. Calcium sensor that participates in triggering neurotransmitter release at the synapse (PubMed:11242035). May have a regulatory role in the membrane interactions during trafficking of synaptic vesicles at the active zone of the synapse (PubMed:7961887). It binds acidic phospholipids with a specificity that requires the presence of both an acidic head group and a diacyl backbone. A Ca(2+)- dependent interaction between synaptotagmin and putative receptors for activated protein kinase C has also been repor
   6318..6335    +  CDS            9xHis (fragment): 9xHis affinity tag
   6345..6394    +  CDS            SET1 (fragment): solubility-enhancement tag derived from T7 phage gene 10B
   6402..6449    +  terminator     T7 terminator: transcription terminator for bacteriophage T7 RNA polymerase
>Addgene plasmid #209007 | pETSUMOSyt1C2AB(143-421) | addgene full sequence | sequence record 413983 | Addgene NGS Result
[124 nt withheld, positions 1-124]
C
[91 nt withheld, positions 126-216]
A
[49 nt withheld, positions 218-266]
CCTTTGACGTTGGAGTCCACGTTCTTT
[37 nt withheld, positions 294-330]
ACCCTATCTCGGTCTATTCTTTTGATTTATAAGGGATTTTGCCGATTTCGGCCTATTGGTTAAAAAATGA
GCTGATTTAACAAAAATTTAACGCGAATTTTAACAAAATATTAACGCTTACAATTTAGGTGGCACTTTTC
GGGGAAATGTGCGCGGAACCCCTATTTGTTTATTTTTCTAAATACATTCAAATATGTATCCGCTCATGAA
TTAATTCTTAGAAAAACTCATCGAGCATCAAATGAAACTGCAATTTATTCATATCAGGATTATCAATACC
ATATTTTTGAAAAAGCCGTTTCTGTAATGAAGGAGAAAACTCACCGAGGCAGTTCCATAGGATGGCAAGA
TCCTGGTATCGGTCTGCGATTCCGACTCGTCCAACATCAATACAACCTATTAATTTCCCCTCGTCAAAAA
TAAGGTTATCAAGTGAGAAATCACCATGAGTGACGACTGAATCCGGTGAGAATGGCAAAAGTTTATGCAT
TTCTTTCCAGACTTGTTCAACAGGCCAGCCATTACGCTCGTCATCAAAATCACTCGCATCAACCAAACCG
TTATTCATTCGTGATTGCGCCTGAGCGAGACGAAATACGCGATCGCTGTTAAAAGGACAATTACAAACAG
GAATCGAATGCAACCGGCGCAGGAACACTGCCAGCGCATCAACAATATTTTCACCTGAATCAGGATATTC
TTCTAATACCTGGAATGCTGTTTTCCCGGGGATCGCAGTGGTGAGTAACCATGCATCATCAGGAGTACGG
ATAAAATGCTTGATGGTCGGAAGAGGCATAAATTCCGTCAGCCAGTTTAGTCTGACCATCTCATCTGTAA
CATCATTGGCAACGCTACCTTTGCCATGTTTCAGAAACAACTCTGGCGCATCGGGCTTCCCATACAATCG
ATAGATTGTCGCACCTGATTGCCCGACATTATCGCGAGCCCATTTATACCCATATAAATCAGCATCCATG
TTGGAATTTAATCGCGGCCTAGAGCAAGACGTTTCCCGTTGAATATGGCTCATAACACCCCTTGTATTAC
TGTTTATGTAAGCAGACAGTTTTATTGTTCATGACCAAAATCCCTTAACGTGAGTTTTCGTTCCACTGAG
CGTCAGACCCCGTAGAAAAGATCAAAGGATCTTCTTGAGATCCTTTTTTTCTGCGCGTAATCTGCTGCTT
GCAAACAAAAAAACCACCGCTACCAGCGGTGGTTTGTTTGCCGGATCAAGAGCTACCAACTCTTTTTCCG
AAGGTAACTGGCTTCAGCAGAGCGCAGATACCAAATACTGTCCTTCTAGTGTAGCCGTAGTTAGGCCACC
ACTTCAAGAACTCTGTAGCACCGCCTACATACCTCGCTCTGCTAATCCTGTTACCAGTGGCTGCTGCCAG
TGGCGATAAGTCGTGTCTTACCGGGTTGGACTCAAGACGATAGTTACCGGATAAGGCGCAGCGGTCGGGC
TGAACGGGGGGTTCGTGCACACAGCCCAGCTTGGAGCGAACGACCTACACCGAACTGAGATACCTACAGC
GTGAGCTATGAGAAAGCGCCACGCTTCCCGAAGGGAGAAAGGCGGACAGGTATCCGGTAAGCGGCAGGGT
CGGAACAGGAGAGCGCACGAGGGAGCTTCCAGGGGGAAACGCCTGGTATCTTTATAGTCCTGTCGGGTTT
CGCCACCTCTGACTTGAGCGTCGATTTTTGTGATGCTCGTCAGGGGGGCGGAGCCTATGGAAAAACGCCA
GCAACGCGGCCTTTTTACGGTTCCTGGCCTTTTGCTGGCCTTTTGCTCACATGTTCTTTCCTGCGTTATC
CCCTGATTCTGTGGATAACCGTATTACCGCCTTTGAGTGAGCTGATACCGCTCGCCGCAGCCGAACGACC
GAGCGCAGCGAGTCAGTGAGCGAGGAAGCGGAAGAGCGCCTGATGCGGTATTTTCTCCTTACGCATCTGT
GCGGTATTTCACACCGCAATGGTGCACTCTCAGTACAATCTGCTCTGATGCCGCATAGTTAAGCCAGTAT
ACACTCCGCTATCGCTACGTGACTGGGTCATGGCTGCGCCCCGACACCCGCCAACACCCGCTGACGCGCC
CTGACGGGCTTGTCTGCTCCCGGCATCCGCTTACAGACAAGCTGTGACCGTCTCCGGGAGCTGCATGTGT
CAGAGGTTTTCACCGTCATCACCGAAACGCGCGAGGCAGCTGCGGTAAAGCTCATCAGCGTGGTCGTGAA
GCGATTCACAGATGTCTGCCTGTTCATCCGCGTCCAGCTCGTTGAGTTTCTCCAGAAGCGTTAATGTCTG
GCTTCTGATAAAGCGGGCCATGTTAAGGGCGGTTTTTTCCTGTTTGGTCACTGATGCCTCCGTGTAAGGG
GGATTTCTGTTCATGGGGGTAATGATACCGATGAAACGAGAGAGGATGCTCACGATACGGGTTACTGATG
ATGAACATGCCCGGTTACTGGAACGTTGTGAGGGTAAACAACTGGCGGTATGGATGCGGCGGGACCAGAG
AAAAATCACTCAGGGTCAATGCCAGCGCTTCGTTAATACAGATGTAGGTGTTCCACAGGGTAGCCAGCAG
CATCCTGCGATGCAGATCCGGAACATAATGGTGCAGGGCGCTGACTTCCGCGTTTCCAGACTTTACGAAA
CACGGAAACCGAAGACCATTCATGTTGTTGCTCAGGTCGCAGACGTTTTGCAGCAGCAGTCGCTTCACGT
TCGCTCGCGTATCGGTGATTCATTCTGCTAACCAGTAAGGCAACCCCGCCAGCCTAGCCGGGTCCTCAAC
GACAGGAGCACGATCATGCGCACCCGTGGGGCCGCCATGCCGGCGATAATGGCCTGCTTCTCGCCGAAAC
GTTTGGTGGCGGGACCAGTGACGAAGGCTTGAGCGAGGGCGTGCAAGATTCCGAATACCGCAAGCGACAG
GCCGATCATCGTCGCGCTCCAGCGAAAGCGGTCCTCGCCGAAAATGACCCAGAGCGCTGCCGGCACCTGT
CCTACGAGTTGCATGATAAAGAAGACAGTCATAAGTGCGGCGACGATAGTCATGCCCCGCGCCCACCGGA
AGGAGCTGACTGGGTTGAAGGCTCTCAAGGGCATCGGTCGAGATCCCGGTGCCTAATGAGTGAGCTAACT
TACATTAATTGCGTTGCGCTCACTGCCCGCTTTCCAGTCGGGAAACCTGTCGTGCCAGCTGCATTAATGA
ATCGGCCAACGCGCGGGGAGAGGCGGTTTGCGTATTGGGCGCCAGGGTGGTTTTTCTTTTCACCAGTGAG
ACGGGCAACAGCTGATTGCCCTTCACCGCCTGGCCCTGAGAGAGTTGCAGCAAGCGGTCCACGCTGGTTT
GCCCCAGCAGGCGAAAATCCTGTTTGATGGTGGTTAACGGCGGGATATAACATGAGCTGTCTTCGGTATC
GTCGTATCCCACTACCGAGATATCCGCACCAACGCGCAGCCCGGACTCGGTAATGGCGCGCATTGCGCCC
AGCGCCATCTGATCGTTGGCAACCAGCATCGCAGTGGGAACGATGCCCTCATTCAGCATTTGCATGGTTT
GTTGAAAACCGGACATGGCACTCCAGTCGCCTTCCCGTTCCGCTATCGGCTGAATTTGATTGCGAGTGAG
ATATTTATGCCAGCCAGCCAGACGCAGACGCGCCGAGACAGAACTTAATGGGCCCGCTAACAGCGCGATT
TGCTGGTGACCCAATGCGACCAGATGCTCCACGCCCAGTCGCGTACCGTCTTCATGGGAGAAAATAATAC
TGTTGATGGGTGTCTGGTCAGAGACATCAAGAAATAACGCCGGAACATTAGTGCAGGCAGCTTCCACAGC
AATGGCATCCTGGTCATCCAGCGGATAGTTAATGATCAGCCCACTGACGCGTTGCGCGAGAAGATTGTGC
ACCGCCGCTTTACAGGCTTCGACGCCGCTTCGTTCTACCATCGACACCACCACGCTGGCACCCAGTTGAT
CGGCGCGAGATTTAATCGCCGCGACAATTTGCGACGGCGCGTGCAGGGCCAGACTGGAGGTGGCAACGCC
AATCAGCAACGACTGTTTGCCCGCCAGTTGTTGTGCCACGCGGTTGGGAATGTAATTCAGCTCCGCCATC
GCCGCTTCCACTTTTTCCCGCGTTTTCGCAGAAACGTGGCTGGCCTGGTTCACCACGCGGGAAACGGTCT
GATAAGAGACACCGGCATACTCTGCGACATCGTATAACGTTACTGGTTTCACATTCACCACCCTGAATTG
ACTCTCTTCCGGGCGCTATCATGCCATACCGCGAAAGGTTTTGCGCCATTCGATGGTGTCCGGGATCTCG
ACGCTCTCCCTTATGCGACTCCTGCATTAGGAAGCAGCCCAGTAGTAGGTTGAGGCCGTTGAGCACCGCC
GCCGCAAGGAATGGTGCATGCAAGGAGATGGCGCCCAACAGTCCCCCGGCCACGGGGCCTGCCACCATAC
CCACGCCGAAACAAGCGCTCATGAGCCCGAAGTGGCGAGCCCGATCTTCCCCATCGGTGATGTCGGCGAT
ATAGGCGCCAGCAACCGCACCTGTGGCGCCGGTGATGCCGGCCACGATGCGTCCGGCGTAGAGGATCGAG
ATCTCGATCCCGCGAAATTAATACGACTCACTATAGGGGAATTGTGAGCGGATAACAATTCCCCTCTAGA
AATAATTTTGTTTAACTTTAAGAAGGAGATATACATATGGGCAGCAGCCATCATCATCATCATCACGGCA
GCGGCCTGGTGCCGCGCGGCAGCGCTAGCATGTCGGACTCAGAAGTCAATCAAGAAGCTAAGCCAGAGGT
CAAGCCAGAAGTCAAGCCTGAGACTCACATCAATTTAAAGGTGTCCGATGGATCTTCAGAGATCTTCTTC
AAGATCAAAAAGACCACTCCTTTAAGAAGGCTGATGGAAGCGTTCGCTAAAAGACAGGGTAAGGAAATGG
ACTCCTTAAGATTCTTGTACGACGGTATTAGAATTCAAGCTGATCAGACCCCTGAAGATTTGGACATGGA
GGATAACGATATTATTGAGGCTCACAGAGAACAGATTGGTGGATCCCTGGGAAAGCTCCAATATTCACTG
GACTATGACTTCCAGAATAACCAGCTGTTGGTGGGAATCATCCAGGCTGCTGAACTGCCCGCCCTGGACA
TGGGGGGTACATCCGATCCATACGTCAAAGTCTTCCTGCTGCCTGACAAAAAGAAGAAATTTGAGACTAA
AGTCCACCGGAAAACCCTCAATCCAGTCTTCAATGAACAATTTACTTTCAAGGTACCCTACTCGGAATTA
GGTGGCAAAACCCTGGTGATGGCTGTGTATGACTTTGATCGCTTCTCCAAGCACGACATCATCGGAGAGT
TCAAAGTTCCTATGAACACCGTGGATTTTGGCCATGTGACCGAGGAGTGGCGCGATCTCCAGAGCGCTGA
GAAAGAAGAGCAAGAGAAACTGGGTGACATCTGCTTCTCCCTCCGCTACGTCCCTACTGCCGGCAAACTG
ACTGTTGTCATTCTGGAAGCCAAGAACCTGAAGAAGATGGATGTGGGTGGCTTATCTGATCCCTACGTGA
AGATTCACCTGATGCAGAACGGTAAGAGGCTGAAGAAGAAAAAGACGACGATTAAGAAGAACACACTCAA
CCCCTACTACAACGAGTCCTTCAGCTTTGAAGTTCCGTTCGAGCAAATCCAGAAAGTGCAAGTGGTGGTA
ACTGTTTTGGACTATGACAAGATTGGCAAGAACGACGCCATCGGAAAAGTCTTCGTTGGTTACAACAGCA
CTGGGGCGGAGCTGCGACACTGGTCAGACATGCTGGCCAACCCCCGGCGACCCATCGCACAGTGGCACAC
TCTGCAGGTAGAGGAGGAGGTTGATGCCATGCTGGCTGTCAAGAAGTAAAAGCTTAGGTATTTATTCGGC
GCAAAGTGCGTCGGGTGATGCTGCCAACTTAGTCGAGCACCACCACCACCACCACTGAGATCCGGCTGCT
AACAAAGCCCGAAAGGAAGCTGAGTTGGCTGCTGCCACCGCTGAGCAATAACTAGCATAACCCCTTGGGG
CCTCTAAACGGGTCTTGAGGGGTTTTTTGCTGAAAGGAGGAACTATATCCGGATTGGCGAATGGG
